Addgene plasmid #130751: pMSCVbsd-PPARD-K322A
Purpose: Vector encoding PPARD cDNA for retroviral transduction
Depositing lab: Till Adhikary. Depositing organization: Philipps-Universitaet Marburg. Publication: PPARbeta/delta recruits NCOR and regulates transcription reinitiation of ANGPTL4. Legrand N, Bretscher CL, Zielke S, Wilke B, Daude M, Fritz B, Diederich WE, Adhikary T. Nucleic Acids Res. 2019 Oct 10;47(18):9573-9591. doi: 10.1093/nar/gkz685. PubMed 31428774.
Backbone
  Vector backbone: pMSCVbsd
  Vector type: Retroviral
  Selectable markers: Blasticidin
Growth in bacteria
  Bacterial resistance: Ampicillin, 100 μg/mL
  Growth temperature: 37°C
  Growth strain: NEB Stable
  Copy number: High Copy
Gene/Insert
  Gene/Insert name: PPARD K322A
  Species: H. sapiens (human)
  Mutation: K322A
  Entrez Gene: PPARD (a.k.a. FAAR, NR1C2, NUC1, NUCI, NUCII, PPARB)
  Cloning method: Restriction Enzyme; 5′ cloning site BglII (destroyed during cloning); 3′ cloning site XhoI (not destroyed)
  Sequencing primers: 5′ pMSCVseqfw (CCCTTGAACCTCCTCGTTCGACC); 3′ pMSCVseqrv (GAGACGTGCTACTTCCATTTGTC)
Terms and licenses: Academic/Nonprofit Terms; Industry Terms: Not Available to Industry
Depositor comments: Generated by PCR mutagenesis. Please visit https://www.biorxiv.org/content/10.1101/525576v2 for BioRxiv preprint.
How to cite: pMSCVbsd-PPARD-K322A was a gift from Till Adhikary (Addgene plasmid # 130751 ; http://n2t.net/addgene:130751 ; RRID:Addgene_130751)
