[The description below was written by a language model from this plasmid's Addgene catalogue record and pLannotate feature annotations shown in this document.]
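Description:
pMSCVbsd-PPARD-K322A is a 7,334 nt gammaretroviral expression plasmid built on the pMSCVbsd backbone, a murine stem cell virus vector carrying a blasticidin selection cassette. It is designed for stable delivery of a mutant human PPARD cDNA into mammalian cells by retroviral transduction. In bacteria it is maintained through a high-copy ColE1/pUC-type origin and selected with ampicillin via the β-lactamase gene. The remaining bacterial annotations (lac promoter/operator and fragments of lacI, lacZα, rop, bom and TcR) are backbone remnants with no evident functional role.

The viral cassette begins with the 5' LTR of murine embryonic stem cell virus, followed by the Ψ packaging signal and a truncated gag segment lacking its start codon, which extends the packaging region without producing Gag protein. No internal promoter is annotated upstream of the insert, so the 5' LTR presumably drives the PPARD open reading frame. PPARD (also called PPARβ/δ or NR1C2) encodes a ligand-activated nuclear receptor that responds to fatty acids. Here it carries a K322A substitution introduced by PCR mutagenesis, and the record does not state the functional consequence of this change. The cDNA was cloned between a BglII site, destroyed in the process, and a retained XhoI site. Downstream, a mouse PGK promoter drives blasticidin S deaminase, allowing selection of transduced cells. The cassette ends in a 3' LTR, which the automated annotation matched only in fragments to a self-inactivating ΔU3 LTR, so that label should be read with caution.

Because gag, pol and env are absent apart from fragments, these functions must be supplied in trans by a packaging system. The associated study concerns PPARβ/δ recruitment of NCOR and regulation of ANGPTL4 transcription, which suggests use of this mutant alongside other PPARD variants in that context.
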