Features (pLannotate 1.2.2; 20 found; start..end, strand, type, name):
      1..517     +  LTR            5' LTR: 5' long terminal repeat from murine embryonic stem cell virus
    581..922     +  misc_feature   MESV Ψ: packaging signal of murine embryonic stem cell virus
    989..1405    +  CDS            gag (truncated): truncated Moloney murine leukemia virus (MMLV) gag gene lacking the start codon
   1482..2804    +  CDS            PPARD: PPARD_HUMAN - Also known as NR1C2, PPARB. Experimental evidence at protein level: Swiss-Prot protein existence level 1. Ligand-activated transcription factor. Receptor that binds peroxisome proliferators such as hypolipidemic drugs and fatty acids. Has a preference for poly-unsaturated fatty acids, such as gamma- linoleic acid and eicosapentanoic acid. Once activated by a ligand, the receptor binds to promoter elements of target genes. Regulates the peroxisomal beta-oxidation pathway of fatty acids. Functions as transcription activator for the acyl-CoA oxidase gene. Decreases expression of NPC
   2955..3454    +  promoter       PGK promoter: mouse phosphoglycerate kinase 1 promoter
   3475..3873    +  CDS            BSD: blasticidin S deaminase; Aspergillus terreus BSD; confers resistance to blasticidin
   3918..3952    +  LTR            3' LTR (ΔU3) (fragment): self-inactivating 3' long terminal repeat (LTR) from Moloney murine leukemia virus
   3949..4243    +  LTR            3' LTR (ΔU3) (fragment): self-inactivating 3' long terminal repeat (LTR) from Moloney murine leukemia virus
   4405..4421    -  protein_bind   lac operator: The lac repressor binds to the lac operator to inhibit transcription in E. coli. This inhibition can be relieved by adding lactose or isopropyl-β-D-thiogalactopyranoside (IPTG). lac repressor encoded by lacI
   4429..4459    -  promoter       lac promoter: promoter for the E. coli lac operon
   4474..4495    -  protein_bind   CAP binding site: CAP binding activates transcription in the presence of cAMP. E. coli catabolite activator protein
   4508..4600    -  CDS            lacI (fragment): lac repressor; lacI; The lac repressor binds to the lac operator to inhibit transcription in E. coli. This inhibition can be relieved by adding lactose or isopropyl-β-D-thiogalactopyranoside (IPTG).
   4783..5371    -  rep_origin     ori: high-copy-number ColE1/pMB1/pBR322/pUC origin of replication
   5542..6402    -  CDS            AmpR: β-lactamase; bla; confers resistance to ampicillin, carbenicillin, and related antibiotics
   6403..6507    -  promoter       AmpR promoter: bla
   6602..6637    +  CDS            rop (fragment): Rop protein, which maintains plasmids at low copy number; rop
   6739..6838    +  misc_feature   bom (fragment): basis of mobility region from pBR322
   6844..6993    -  CDS            lacZα (fragment): LacZα fragment of β-galactosidase; lacZ fragment
   6993..7194    -  CDS            TcR (fragment): tetracycline efflux protein; tet; confers resistance to tetracycline
   7195..7293    +  CDS            env (fragment): murine leukemia virus gPr80 envelope polyprotein precursor; env; proteolytically cleaved into gp70SU and p15TM subunits
>Addgene plasmid #130751 | pMSCVbsd-PPARD-K322A | addgene full sequence | sequence record 255573 | Addgene NGS Result
AATGAAAGACCCCACCTGTAGGTTTGGCAAGCTAGCTTAAGTAACGCCATTTTGCAAGGCATGGAAAATA
CATAACTGAGAATAGAGAAGTTCAGATCAAGGTTAGGAACAGAGAGACAGCAGAATATGGGCCAAACAGG
ATATCTGTGGTAAGCAGTTCCTGCCCCGGCTCAGGGCCAAGAACAGATGGTCCCCAGATGCGGTCCCGCC
CTCAGCAGTTTCTAGAGAACCATCAGATGTTTCCAGGGTGCCCCAAGGACCTGAAATGACCCTGTGCCTT
ATTTGAACTAACCAATCAGTTCGCTTCTCGCTTCTGTTCGCGCGCTTCTGCTCCCCGAGCTCAATAAAAG
AGCCCACAACCCCTCACTCGGCGCGCCAGTCCTCCGATAGACTGCGTCGCCCGGGTACCCGTATTCCCAA
TAAAGCCTCTTGCTGTTTGCATCCGAATCGTGGACTCGCTGATCCTTGGGAGGGTCTCCTCAGATTGATT
GACTGCCCACCTCGGGGGTCTTTCATTTGGAGGTTCCACCGAGATTTGGAGACCCCTGCCCAGGGACCAC
CGACCCCCCCGCCGGGAGGTAAGCTGGCCAGCGGTCGTTTCGTGTCTGTCTCTGTCTTTGTGCGTGTTTG
TGCCGGCATCTAATGTTTGCGCCTGCGTCTGTACTAGTTAGCTAACTAGCTCTGTATCTGGCGGACCCGT
GGTGGAACTGACGAGTTCTGAACACCCGGCCGCAACCCTGGGAGACGTCCCAGGGACTTTGGGGGCCGTT
TTTGTGGCCCGACCTGAGGAAGGGAGTCGATGTGGAATCCGACCCCGTCAGGATATGTGGTTCTGGTAGG
AGACGAGAACCTAAAACAGTTCCCGCCTCCGTCTGAATTTTTGCTTTCGGTTTGGAACCGAAGCCGCGCG
TCTTGTCTGCTGCAGCGCTGCAGCATCGTTCTGTGTTGTCTCTGTCTGACTGTGTTTCTGTATTTGTCTG
AAAATTAGGGCCAGACTGTTACCACTCCCTTAAGTTTGACCTTAGGTCACTGGAAAGATGTCGAGCGGAT
CGCTCACAACCAGTCGGTAGATGTCAAGAAGAGACGTTGGGTTACCTTCTGCTCTGCAGAATGGCCAACC
TTTAACGTCGGATGGCCGCGAGACGGCACCTTTAACCGAGACCTCATCACCCAGGTTAAGATCAAGGTCT
TTTCACCTGGCCCGCATGGACACCCAGACCAGGTCCCCTACATCGTGACCTGGGAAGCCTTGGCTTTTGA
CCCCCCTCCCTGGGTCAAGCCCTTTGTACACCCTAAGCCTCCGCCTCCTCTTCCTCCATCCGCCCCGTCT
CTCCCCCTTGAACCTCCTCGTTCGACCCCGCCTCGATCCTCCCTTTATCCAGCCCTCACTCCTTCTCTAG
GCGCCGGAATTAGATCCACTAGTAACGGCCGCCAGTGTGCTGGAATTCGCCCTTAGGTGTGGCGCCGAGG
GGAGATCAGCCATGGAGCAGCCACAGGAGGAAGCCCCTGAGGTCCGGGAAGAGGAGGAGAAAGAGGAAGT
GGCAGAGGCAGAAGGAGCCCCAGAGCTCAATGGGGGACCACAGCATGCACTTCCTTCCAGCAGCTACACA
GACCTCTCCCGGAGCTCCTCGCCACCCTCACTGCTGGACCAACTGCAGATGGGCTGTGACGGGGCCTCAT
GCGGCAGCCTCAACATGGAGTGCCGGGTGTGCGGGGACAAGGCATCGGGCTTCCACTACGGTGTTCATGC
ATGTGAGGGGTGCAAGGGCTTCTTCCGTCGTACGATCCGCATGAAGCTGGAGTACGAGAAGTGTGAGCGC
AGCTGCAAGATTCAGAAGAAGAACCGCAACAAGTGCCAGTACTGCCGCTTCCAGAAGTGCCTGGCACTGG
GCATGTCACACAACGCTATCCGTTTTGGTCGGATGCCGGAGGCTGAGAAGAGGAAGCTGGTGGCAGGGCT
GACTGCAAACGAGGGGAGCCAGTACAACCCACAGGTGGCCGACCTGAAGGCCTTCTCCAAGCACATCTAC
AATGCCTACCTGAAAAACTTCAACATGACCAAAAAGAAGGCCCGCAGCATCCTCACCGGCAAAGCCAGCC
ACACGGCGCCCTTTGTGATCCACGACATCGAGACATTGTGGCAGGCAGAGAAGGGGCTGGTGTGGAAGCA
GTTGGTGAATGGCCTGCCTCCCTACAAGGAGATCAGCGTGCACGTCTTCTACCGCTGCCAGTGCACCACA
GTGGAGACCGTGCGGGAGCTCACTGAGTTCGCCAAGAGCATCCCCAGCTTCAGCAGCCTCTTCCTCAACG
ACCAGGTTACCCTTCTCAAGTATGGCGTGCACGAGGCCATCTTCGCCATGCTGGCCTCTATCGTCAACAA
GGACGGGCTGCTGGTAGCCAACGGCAGTGGCTTTGTCACCCGTGAGTTCCTGCGCAGCCTCCGCGCACCC
TTCAGTGATATCATTGAGCCTAAGTTTGAATTTGCTGTCAAGTTCAACGCCCTGGAACTTGATGACAGTG
ACCTGGCCCTATTCATTGCGGCCATCATTCTGTGTGGAGACCGGCCAGGCCTCATGAACGTTCCACGGGT
GGAGGCTATCCAGGACACCATCCTGCGTGCCCTCGAATTCCACCTGCAGGCCAACCACCCTGATGCCCAG
TACCTCTTCCCCAAGCTGCTGCAGAAGATGGCTGACCTGCGGCAACTGGTCACCGAGCACGCCCAGATGA
TGCAGCGGATCAAGAAGACCGAAACCGAGACCTCGCTGCACCCTCTGCTCCAGGAGATCTACAAGGACAT
GTACTAACGGCGGCACCCAGGCCTCCCTGCAGACTCCAATGGGGCCAGCACTGGAGGGGCCCACCCACAT
GACTTTTCCATTGACCAGCTCTCAAGGGCGAATTCTGCAGATATCCATCACACTGGCGGCCGCTCGAGGT
TAACGAATTCTACCGGGTAGGGGAGGCGCTTTTCCCAAGGCAGTCTGGAGCATGCGCTTTAGCAGCCCCG
CTGGGCACTTGGCGCTACACAAGTGGCCTCTGGCCTCGCACACATTCCACATCCACCGGTAGGCGCCAAC
CGGCTCCGTTCTTTGGTGGCCCCTTCGCGCCACCTTCTACTCCTCCCCTAGTCAGGAAGTTCCCCCCCGC
CCCGCAGCTCGCGTCGTGCAGGACGTGACAAATGGAAGTAGCACGTCTCACTAGTCTCGTGCAGATGGAC
AGCACCGCTGAGCAATGGAAGCGGGTAGGCCTTTGGGGCAGCGGCCAATAGCAGCTTTGCTCCTTCGCTT
TCTGGGCTCAGAGGCTGGGAAGGGGTGGGTCCGGGGGCGGGCTCAGGGGCGGGCTCAGGGGCGGGGCGGG
CGCCCGAAGGTCCTCCGGAGGCCCGGCATTCTGCACGCTTCAAAAGCGCACGTCTGCCGCGCTGTTCTCC
TCTTCCTCATCTCCGGGCCTTTCGACCTGCAGCCCAAGCTTACCATGGCCAAGCCTTTGTCTCAAGAAGA
ATCCACCCTCATTGAAAGAGCAACGGCTACAATCAACAGCATCCCCATCTCTGAAGACTACAGCGTCGCC
AGCGCAGCTCTCTCTAGCGACGGCCGCATCTTCACTGGTGTCAATGTATATCATTTTACTGGGGGACCTT
GTGCAGAACTCGTGGTGCTGGGCACTGCTGCTGCTGCGGCAGCTGGCAACCTGACTTGTATCGTCGCGAT
CGGAAATGAGAACAGGGGCATCTTGAGCCCCTGCGGACGGTGCCGACAGGTGCTTCTCGATCTGCATCCT
GGGATCAAAGCCATAGTGAAGGACAGTGATGGACAGCCGACGGCAGTTGGGATTCGTGAATTGCTGCCCT
CTGGTTATGTGTGGGAGGGCTAATCGATAAAATAAAAGATTTTATTTAGTCTCCAGAAAAAGGGGGGAAT
GAAAGACCCCACCTGTAGGTTTGGCAAGCTAGAGAACCATCAGATGTTTCCAGGGTGCCCCAAGGACCTG
AAATGACCCTGTGCCTTATTTGAACTAACCAATCAGTTCGCTTCTCGCTTCTGTTCGCGCGCTTCTGCTC
CCCGAGCTCAATAAAAGAGCCCACAACCCCTCACTCGGCGCGCCAGTCCTCCGATAGACTGCGTCGCCCG
GGTACCCGTGTATCCAATAAACCCTCTTGCAGTTGCATCCGACTTGTGGTCTCGCTGTTCCTTGGGAGGG
TCTCCTCTGAGTGATTGACTACCCGTCAGCGGGGGTCTTTCATGGGTAACAGTTTCTTGAAGTTGGAGAA
CAACATTCTGAGGGTAGGAGTCGAATATTAAGTAATCCTGACTCAATTAGCCACTGTTTTGAATCCACAT
ACTCCAATACTCCTGAAATAGTTCATTATGGACAGCGCAGAAAGAGCTGGGGAGAATTGTGAAATTGTTA
TCCGCTCACAATTCCACACAACATACGAGCCGGAAGCATAAAGTGTAAAGCCTGGGGTGCCTAATGAGTG
AGCTAACTCACATTAATTGCGTTGCGCTCACTGCCCGCTTTCCAGTCGGGAAACCTGTCGTGCCAGCTGC
ATTAATGAATCGGCCAACGCGCGGGGAGAGGCGGTTTGCGTATTGGGCGCTCTTCCGCTTCCTCGCTCAC
TGACTCGCTGCGCTCGGTCGTTCGGCTGCGGCGAGCGGTATCAGCTCACTCAAAGGCGGTAATACGGTTA
TCCACAGAATCAGGGGATAACGCAGGAAAGAACATGTGAGCAAAAGGCCAGCAAAAGGCCAGGAACCGTA
AAAAGGCCGCGTTGCTGGCGTTTTTCCATAGGCTCCGCCCCCCTGACGAGCATCACAAAAATCGACGCTC
AAGTCAGAGGTGGCGAAACCCGACAGGACTATAAAGATACCAGGCGTTTCCCCCTGGAAGCTCCCTCGTG
CGCTCTCCTGTTCCGACCCTGCCGCTTACCGGATACCTGTCCGCCTTTCTCCCTTCGGGAAGCGTGGCGC
TTTCTCATAGCTCACGCTGTAGGTATCTCAGTTCGGTGTAGGTCGTTCGCTCCAAGCTGGGCTGTGTGCA
CGAACCCCCCGTTCAGCCCGACCGCTGCGCCTTATCCGGTAACTATCGTCTTGAGTCCAACCCGGTAAGA
CACGACTTATCGCCACTGGCAGCAGCCACTGGTAACAGGATTAGCAGAGCGAGGTATGTAGGCGGTGCTA
CAGAGTTCTTGAAGTGGTGGCCTAACTACGGCTACACTAGAAGAACAGTATTTGGTATCTGCGCTCTGCT
GAAGCCAGTTACCTTCGGAAAAAGAGTTGGTAGCTCTTGATCCGGCAAACAAACCACCGCTGGTAGCGGT
GGTTTTTTTGTTTGCAAGCAGCAGATTACGCGCAGAAAAAAAGGATCTCAAGAAGATCCTTTGATCTTTT
CTACGGGGTCTGACGCTCAGTGGAACGAAAACTCACGTTAAGGGATTTTGGTCATGAGATTATCAAAAAG
GATCTTCACCTAGATCCTTTTAAATTAAAAATGAAGTTTTAAATCAATCTAAAGTATATATGAGTAAACT
TGGTCTGACAGTTACCAATGCTTAATCAGTGAGGCACCTATCTCAGCGATCTGTCTATTTCGTTCATCCA
TAGTTGCCTGACTCCCCGTCGTGTAGATAACTACGATACGGGAGGGCTTACCATCTGGCCCCAGTGCTGC
AATGATACCGCGAGACCCACGCTCACCGGCTCCAGATTTATCAGCAATAAACCAGCCAGCCGGAAGGGCC
GAGCGCAGAAGTGGTCCTGCAACTTTATCCGCCTCCATCCAGTCTATTAATTGTTGCCGGGAAGCTAGAG
TAAGTAGTTCGCCAGTTAATAGTTTGCGCAACGTTGTTGCCATTGCTACAGGCATCGTGGTGTCACGCTC
GTCGTTTGGTATGGCTTCATTCAGCTCCGGTTCCCAACGATCAAGGCGAGTTACATGATCCCCCATGTTG
TGCAAAAAAGCGGTTAGCTCCTTCGGTCCTCCGATCGTTGTCAGAAGTAAGTTGGCCGCAGTGTTATCAC
TCATGGTTATGGCAGCACTGCATAATTCTCTTACTGTCATGCCATCCGTAAGATGCTTTTCTGTGACTGG
TGAGTACTCAACCAAGTCATTCTGAGAATAGTGTATGCGGCGACCGAGTTGCTCTTGCCCGGCGTCAATA
CGGGATAATACCGCGCCACATAGCAGAACTTTAAAAGTGCTCATCATTGGAAAACGTTCTTCGGGGCGAA
AACTCTCAAGGATCTTACCGCTGTTGAGATCCAGTTCGATGTAACCCACTCGTGCACCCAACTGATCTTC
AGCATCTTTTACTTTCACCAGCGTTTCTGGGTGAGCAAAAACAGGAAGGCAAAATGCCGCAAAAAAGGGA
ATAAGGGCGACACGGAAATGTTGAATACTCATACTCTTCCTTTTTCAATATTATTGAAGCATTTATCAGG
GTTATTGTCTCATGAGCGGATACATATTTGAATGTATTTAGAAAAATAAACAAATAGGGGTTCCGCGCAC
ATTTCCCCGAAAAGTGCCACCTGACGTCTAAGAAACCATTATTATCATGACATTAACCTATAAAAATAGG
CGTATCACGAGGCCCTTTCGTCTCGCGCGTTTCGGTGATGACGGTGAAAACCTCTGACACATGCAGCTCC
CGGAGACGGTCACAGCTTGTCTGTAAGCGGATGCCGGGAGCAGACAAGCCCGTCAGGGCGCGTCAGCGGG
TGTTGGCGGGTGTCGGGGCTGGCTTAACTATGCGGCATCAGAGCAGATTGTACTGAGAGTGCACCATATG
CGGTGTGAAATACCGCACAGATGCGTAAGGAGAAAATACCGCATCAGGCGCCATTCGCCATTCAGGCTGC
GCAACTGTTGGGAAGGGCGATCGGTGCGGGCCTCTTCGCTATTACGCCAGCTGGCGAAAGGGGGATGTGC
TGCAAGGCGATTAAGTTGGGTAACGCCAGGGTTTTCCCAGTCACGACGTTGTAAAACGACGGCGCAAGGA
ATGGTGCATGCAAGGAGATGGCGCCCAACAGTCCCCCGGCCACGGGGCCTGCCACCATACCCACGCCGAA
ACAAGCGCTCATGAGCCCGAAGTGGCGAGCCCGATCTTCCCCATCGGTGATGTCGGCGATATAGGCGCCA
GCAACCGCACCTGTGGCGCCGGTGATGCCGGCCACGATGCGTCCGGCGTAGAGGCGATTAGTCCAATTTG
TTAAAGACAGGATATCAGTGGTCCAGGCTCTAGTTTTGACTCAACAATATCACCAGCTGAAGCCTATAGA
GTACGAGCCATAGATAAAATAAAAGATTTTATTTAGTCTCCAGAAAAAGGGGGG
