>Addgene plasmid #130751 | pMSCVbsd-PPARD-K322A | depositor partial sequence | sequence record 250262 | PPARD K322A
ATGGAGCAGCCACAGGAGGAAGCCCCTGAGGTCCGGGAAGAGGAGGAGAAAGAGGAAGTGGCAGAGGCAG
AAGGAGCCCCAGAGCTCAATGGGGGACCACAGCATGCACTTCCTTCCAGCAGCTACACAGACCTCTCCCG
GAGCTCCTCGCCACCCTCACTGCTGGACCAACTGCAGATGGGCTGTGACGGGGCCTCATGCGGCAGCCTC
AACATGGAGTGCCGGGTGTGCGGGGACAAGGCATCGGGCTTCCACTACGGTGTTCATGCATGTGAGGGGT
GCAAGGGCTTCTTCCGTCGTACGATCCGCATGAAGCTGGAGTACGAGAAGTGTGAGCGCAGCTGCAAGAT
TCAGAAGAAGAACCGCAACAAGTGCCAGTACTGCCGCTTCCAGAAGTGCCTGGCACTGGGCATGTCACAC
AACGCTATCCGTTTTGGTCGGATGCCGGAGGCTGAGAAGAGGAAGCTGGTGGCAGGGCTGACTGCAAACG
AGGGGAGCCAGTACAACCCACAGGTGGCCGACCTGAAGGCCTTCTCCAAGCACATCTACAATGCCTACCT
GAAAAACTTCAACATGACCAAAAAGAAGGCCCGCAGCATCCTCACCGGCAAAGCCAGCCACACGGCGCCC
TTTGTGATCCACGACATCGAGACATTGTGGCAGGCAGAGAAGGGGCTGGTGTGGAAGCAGTTGGTGAATG
GCCTGCCTCCCTACAAGGAGATCAGCGTGCACGTCTTCTACCGCTGCCAGTGCACCACAGTGGAGACCGT
GCGGGAGCTCACTGAGTTCGCCAAGAGCATCCCCAGCTTCAGCAGCCTCTTCCTCAACGACCAGGTTACC
CTTCTCAAGTATGGCGTGCACGAGGCCATCTTCGCCATGCTGGCCTCTATCGTCAACAAGGACGGGCTGC
TGGTAGCCAACGGCAGTGGCTTTGTCACCCGTGAGTTCCTGCGCAGCCTCCGCGCACCCTTCAGTGATAT
CATTGAGCCTAAGTTTGAATTTGCTGTCAAGTTCAACGCCCTGGAACTTGATGACAGTGACCTGGCCCTA
TTCATTGCGGCCATCATTCTGTGTGGAGACCGGCCAGGCCTCATGAACGTTCCACGGGTGGAGGCTATCC
AGGACACCATCCTGCGTGCCCTCGAATTCCACCTGCAGGCCAACCACCCTGATGCCCAGTACCTCTTCCC
CAAGCTGCTGCAGAAGATGGCTGACCTGCGGCAACTGGTCACCGAGCACGCCCAGATGATGCAGCGGATC
AAGAAGACCGAAACCGAGACCTCGCTGCACCCTCTGCTCCAGGAGATCTACAAGGACATGTACTAA
